>Addgene plasmid #209984 | pLPC33 | addgene full sequence | sequence record 419378 | Addgene NGS Result
CGTCTCGCGCTGCTTGGAGACCTGTGTGAGACGGATCCAGTCCGGCAAAAAAGGGCAAGGTGTCACCACC
CTGCCCTTTTTCTTTAAAACCGAAAAGATTACTTCGCGTTATGCAGGCTTCCTCGCTCACTGACTCGCTG
CGCTCGGTCGTTCGGCTGCGGCGAGCGGTATCAGCTCACTCAAAGGCGGTAATACGGTTATCCACAGAAT
CAGGGGATAACGCAGGAAAGAACATGTGAGCAAAAGGCCAGCAAAAGGCCAGGAACCGTAAAAAGGCCGC
GTTGCTGGCGTTTTTCCACAGGCTCCGCCCCCCTGACGAGCATCACAAAAATCGACGCTCAAGTCAGAGG
TGGCGAAACCCGACAGGACTATAAAGATACCAGGCGTTTCCCCCTGGAAGCTCCCTCGTGCGCTCTCCTG
TTCCGACCCTGCCGCTTACCGGATACCTGTCCGCCTTTCTCCCTTCGGGAAGCGTGGCGCTTTCTCATAG
CTCACGCTGTAGGTATCTCAGTTCGGTGTAGGTCGTTCGCTCCAAGCTGGGCTGTGTGCACGAACCCCCC
GTTCAGCCCGACCGCTGCGCCTTATCCGGTAACTATCGTCTTGAGTCCAACCCGGTAAGACACGACTTAT
CGCCACTGGCAGCAGCCACTGGTAACAGGATTAGCAGAGCGAGGTATGTAGGCGGTGCTACAGAGTTCTT
GAAGTGGTGGCCTAACTACGGCTACACTAGAAGAACAGTATTTGGTATCTGCGCTCTGCTGAAGCCAGTT
ACCTTCGGAAAAAGAGTTGGTAGCTCTTGATCCGGCAAACAAACCACCGCTGGTAGCGGTGGTTTTTTTG
TTTGCAAGCAGCAGATTACGCGCAGAAAAAAAGGATCTCAAGAAGATCCTTTGATCTTTTCTACGGGGTC
TGACGCTCAGTGGAACGAAAACTCACGTTAAGGGATTTTGGTCATGAGATTATCAAAAAGGATCTTCACC
TAGATCCTTTTAAATTAAAAATGAAGTTTTAAATCAATCTAAAGTATATATGAGTAAACTTGGTCTGACA
GCTCGAGGCTTGGATTCTCACCAATAAAAAACGCCCGGCGGCAACCGAGCGTTCTGAACAAATCCAGATG
GAGTTCTGAGGTCATTACTGGATCTATCAACAGGAGTCCAAACGTGTAAACTTGGTCTGACAGTTACCAA
TGCTTAATCAGTGAGGCACCTATCTCAGCGATCTGTCTATTTCGTTCATCCATAGTTGCCTGACTCCCCG
TCGTGTAGATAACTACGATACGGGAGGGCTTACCATCTGGCCCCAGTGCTGCAATGATACCGCGAGAACC
ACGCTCACCGGCTCCAGATTTATCAGCAATAAACCAGCCAGCCGGAAGGGCCGAGCGCAGAAGTGGTCCT
GCAACTTTATCCGCCTCCATCCAGTCTATTAATTGTTGCCGGGAAGCTAGAGTAAGTAGTTCGCCAGTTA
ATAGTTTGCGCAACGTTGTTGCCATTGCTGCAGGCATCGTGGTGTCACGCTCGTCGTTTGGTATGGCTTC
ATTCAGCTCCGGTTCCCAACGATCAAGGCGAGTTACATGATCCCCCATGTTGTGCAAAAAAGCGGTTAGC
TCCTTCGGTCCTCCGATCGTTGTCAGAAGTAAGTTGGCCGCAGTGTTATCACTCATGGTTATGGCAGCAC
TGCATAATTCTCTTACTGTCATGCCATCCGTAAGATGCTTTTCTGTGACTGGTGAGTACTCAACCAAGTC
ATTCTGAGAATAGTGTATGCGGCGACCGAGTTGCTCTTGCCCGGCGTCAACACGGGATAATACCGCGCCA
CATAGCAGAACTTTAAAAGTGCTCATCATTGGAAAACGTTCTTCGGGGCGAAAACTCTCAAGGATCTTAC
CGCTGTTGAGATCCAGTTCGATGTAACCCACTCGTGCACCCAACTGATCTTCAGCATCTTTTACTTTCAC
CAGCGTTTCTGGGTGAGCAAAAACAGGAAGGCAAAATGCCGCAAAAAAGGGAATAAGGGCGACACGGAAA
TGTTGAATACTCATACTCTTCCTTTTTCAATATTATTGAAGCATTTATCAGGGTTATTGTCTCATGAGCG
GATACATATTTGAATGTATTTAGAAAAATAAACAAATAGGGGTTCCGCGCACATTTCCCCGAAAA
Features (pLannotate 1.2.2; 5 found; start..end, strand, type, name):
     41..98      +  terminator     his operon terminator: This putative transcriptin terminator from the E. coli his operon has a 2-bp deletion introduced during synthesis. Its efficiency has not been determined.
    293..881     -  rep_origin     ori: high-copy-number ColE1/pMB1/pBR322/pUC origin of replication
   1064..1158    -  terminator     lambda t0 terminator: transcription terminator from phage lambda
   1187..2044    -  CDS            bla: BLAT_ECOLX - Experimental evidence at protein level: Swiss-Prot protein existence level 1. TEM-type are the most prevalent beta-lactamases in enterobacteria; they hydrolyze the beta-lactam bond in susceptible beta-lactam antibiotics, thus conferring resistance to penicillins and cephalosporins. TEM-3 and TEM-4 are capable of hydrolyzing cefotaxime and ceftazidime. TEM-5 is capable of hydrolyzing ceftazidime. TEM-6 is capable of hydrolyzing ceftazidime and aztreonam. TEM-8/CAZ-2, TEM- 16/CAZ-7 and TEM-24/CAZ-6 are markedly active against ceftazidime. IRT- 4 shows resistance to beta-lactamase in
   2045..2149    -  promoter       AmpR promoter: bla
