[The description below was written by a language model from this plasmid's Addgene catalogue record and pLannotate feature annotations shown in this document.]
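Description:
pLPC33 is a small (about 2.2 kb) part-storage plasmid from a Golden Gate assembly toolbox developed for genetic engineering of Lactiplantibacillus plantarum. It is built on the pLP4 backbone and holds a single synthetic Level 0* part, the 3' connector designated 3C_08_3C3. The connector was inserted through BsaI sites that were destroyed during cloning. In hierarchical Golden Gate schemes of this kind, connector parts are short synthetic sequences that flank transcription units and supply the defined junctions needed to join several units in order. The record states that this one is intended for building Level 2 plasmids. It does not specify which enzyme releases the connector or what overhangs it carries.

The annotated features are almost entirely backbone. A ColE1/pMB1-type origin supports replication in E. coli, and a TEM beta-lactamase gene (bla) driven by its own AmpR promoter confers ampicillin resistance, with a phage lambda t0 terminator lying downstream of the resistance cassette. A his operon terminator sits near the start of the sequence, probably to insulate the cloning region from read-through transcription. The connector itself is not picked up by the automated annotation, which is expected for a short synthetic element, and no promoter, coding sequence or reporter is annotated as payload. Although the catalogue classifies the plasmid as a bacterial expression vector, it serves as a donor of a structural assembly part and expresses nothing itself. The catalogue lists it as low copy, whereas the feature annotation labels the origin as a high-copy ColE1/pUC type, and the record does not resolve this difference. No replicon or marker for Lactiplantibacillus is annotated, consistent with a plasmid maintained only in E. coli cloning strains.
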