Addgene plasmid #209984: pLPC33
Purpose: Contains Level 0* Part: 3' Connector (3C_08_3C3) for the construction of Level 2 plasmids
Depositing lab: Thorsten Mascher. Depositing organization: Technische Universitaet Dresden. Publication: Development of a Golden Gate Assembly-Based Genetic Toolbox for Lactiplantibacillus plantarum and Its Application for Engineering Monoterpenoid Biosynthesis. Li X, Schönberg PY, Wucherpfennig T, Hinze C, Sulaj F, Henle T, Mascher T. ACS Synth Biol. 2024 Sep 20;13(9):2764-2779. doi: 10.1021/acssynbio.4c00075. Epub 2024 Sep 10. PubMed 39254046.
Backbone
  Vector backbone: pLP4
  Vector type: Bacterial Expression
Growth in bacteria
  Bacterial resistance: Ampicillin, 100 μg/mL
  Growth temperature: 37°C
  Growth strain: DH5alpha
  Copy number: Low Copy
Gene/Insert
  Gene/Insert name: 3' Connector (3C_08_3C3)
  Species: Synthetic
  Cloning method: Restriction Enzyme; 5′ cloning site BsaI (destroyed during cloning); 3′ cloning site BsaI (destroyed during cloning)
Terms and licenses: Academic/Nonprofit Terms; Industry Terms: Not Available to Industry
How to cite: pLPC33 was a gift from Thorsten Mascher (Addgene plasmid # 209984 ; http://n2t.net/addgene:209984 ; RRID:Addgene_209984)
